>Addgene plasmid #105539 | pAAV.hSyn.eGFP.WPRE.bGH | addgene full sequence | sequence record 457689 | Addgene NGS Result
GGGGGCGGAGCCTATGGAAAAACGCCAGCAACGCGGCCTTTTTACGGTTCCTGGCCTTTTGCTGGCCTTT
TGCTCACATGTCCTGCAGGCAGCTGCGCGCTCGCTCGCTCACTGAGGCCGCCCGGGCGTCGGGCGACCTT
TGGTCGCCCGGCCTCAGTGAGCGAGCGAGCGCGCAGAGAGGGAGTGGCCAACTCCATCACTAGGGGTTCC
TGCGGCCGCACGCGTTCTAGAAATATTAAGGTACGGGAGGTACTTGGAGCGGCCGCAATAAAATATCTTT
ATTTTCATTACATCTGTGTGTTGGTTTTTTGTGTGAATCGATAGTACTAACATACGCTCTCCATCAAAAC
AAAACGAAACAAAACAAACTAGCAAAATAGGCTGTCCCCAGTGCAAGTGCAGGTGCCAGAACATTTCTCT
ATTCTAGACTCGAGCTGCAGAGGGCCCTGCGTATGAGTGCAAGTGGGTTTTAGGACCAGGATGAGGCGGG
GTGGGGGTGCCTACCTGACGACCGACCCCGACCCACTGGACAAGCACCCAACCCCCATTCCCCAAATTGC
GCATCCCCTATCAGAGAGGGGGAGGGGAAACAGGATGCGGCGAGGCGCGTGCGCACTGCCAGCTTCAGCA
CCGCGGACAGTGCCTTCGCCCCCGCCTGGCGGCGCGCGCCACCGCCGCCTCAGCACTGAAGGCGCGCTGA
CGTCACTCGCCGGTCCCCCGCAAACTCCCCTTCCCGGCCACCTTGGTCGCGTCCGCGCCGCCGCCGGCCC
AGCCGGACCGCACCACGCGAGGCGCGAGATAGGGGGGCACGGGCGCGACCATCTGCGCTGCGGCGCCGGC
GACTCAGCGCTGCCTCAGTCTGCGGTGGGCAGCGGAGGAGTCGTGTCGTGCCTGAGAGCGCAGTCGAATT
CAAGCTGCTAGCAAGGATCCACCGGTCGCCACCATGGTGAGCAAGGGCGAGGAGCTGTTCACCGGGGTGG
TGCCCATCCTGGTCGAGCTGGACGGCGACGTAAACGGCCACAAGTTCAGCGTGTCCGGCGAGGGCGAGGG
CGATGCCACCTACGGCAAGCTGACCCTGAAGTTCATCTGCACCACCGGCAAGCTGCCCGTGCCCTGGCCC
ACCCTCGTGACCACCCTGACCTACGGCGTGCAGTGCTTCAGCCGCTACCCCGACCACATGAAGCAGCACG
ACTTCTTCAAGTCCGCCATGCCCGAAGGCTACGTCCAGGAGCGCACCATCTTCTTCAAGGACGACGGCAA
CTACAAGACCCGCGCCGAGGTGAAGTTCGAGGGCGACACCCTGGTGAACCGCATCGAGCTGAAGGGCATC
GACTTCAAGGAGGACGGCAACATCCTGGGGCACAAGCTGGAGTACAACTACAACAGCCACAACGTCTATA
TCATGGCCGACAAGCAGAAGAACGGCATCAAGGTGAACTTCAAGATCCGCCACAACATCGAGGACGGCAG
CGTGCAGCTCGCCGACCACTACCAGCAGAACACCCCCATCGGCGACGGCCCCGTGCTGCTGCCCGACAAC
CACTACCTGAGCACCCAGTCCGCCCTGAGCAAAGACCCCAACGAGAAGCGCGATCACATGGTCCTGCTGG
AGTTCGTGACCGCCGCCGGGATCACTCTCGGCATGGACGAGCTGTACAAGTAAAGCGGCCGCAAGCTTAT
CGATAATCAACCTCTGGATTACAAAATTTGTGAAAGATTGACTGGTATTCTTAACTATGTTGCTCCTTTT
ACGCTATGTGGATACGCTGCTTTAATGCCTTTGTATCATGCTATTGCTTCCCGTATGGCTTTCATTTTCT
CCTCCTTGTATAAATCCTGGTTGCTGTCTCTTTATGAGGAGTTGTGGCCCGTTGTCAGGCAACGTGGCGT
GGTGTGCACTGTGTTTGCTGACGCAACCCCCACTGGTTGGGGCATTGCCACCACCTGTCAGCTCCTTTCC
GGGACTTTCGCTTTCCCCCTCCCTATTGCCACGGCGGAACTCATCGCCGCCTGCCTTGCCCGCTGCTGGA
CAGGGGCTCGGCTGTTGGGCACTGACAATTCCGTGGTGTTGTCGGGGAAATCATCGTCCTTTCCTTGGCT
GCTCGCCTGTGTTGCCACCTGGATTCTGCGCGGGACGCCCTTCTGCTACGTCCCTTCGGCCCTCAATCCA
GCGGACCTTCCTTCCCGCGGCCTGCTGCCGGCTCTGCGGCCTCTTCCGCGTCTTCGCCTTCGCCCTCAGA
CGAGTCGGATCTCCCTTTGGGCCGCCTCCCCGCATCGATACCGTCGACTAGAGCTCGCTGATCAGCCTCG
ACTGTGCCTTCTAGTTGCCAGCCATCTGTTGTTTGCCCCTCCCCCGTGCCTTCCTTGACCCTGGAAGGTG
CCACTCCCACTGTCCTTTCCTAATAAAATGAGGAAATTGCATCGCATTGTCTGAGTAGGTGTCATTCTAT
TCTGGGGGGTGGGGTGGGGCAGGACAGCAAGGGGGAGGATTGGGAAGACAATAGCAGGCATGCTGGGGAG
AGATCTGAGGAACCCCTAGTGATGGAGTTGGCCACTCCCTCTCTGCAGCCTGGCGTAATAGCGAAGAGGC
CCGCACCGATCGCCCTTCCCAACAGTTGCGCAGCCTGAATGGCGAATGG
[124 nt withheld, positions 2640-2763]
C
[91 nt withheld, positions 2765-2855]
A
[49 nt withheld, positions 2857-2905]
CCTTTGACGTTGGAGTCCACGTTCTTT
[37 nt withheld, positions 2933-2969]
ACCCTATCTCGGTCTATTCTTTTGATTTATAAGGGATTTTGCCGATTTCGGCCTATTGGTTAAAAAATGA
GCTGATTTAACAAAAATTTAACGCGAATTTTAACAAAATATTAACGCTTACAATTTCCTGATGCGGTATT
TTCTCCTTACGCATCTGTGCGGTATTTCACACCGCATATGGTGCACTCTCAGTACAATCTGCTCTGATGC
CGCATAGTTAAGCCAGCCCCGACACCCGCCAACACCCGCTGACGCGCCCTGACGGGCTTGTCTGCTCCCG
GCATCCGCTTACAGACAAGCTGTGACCGTCTCCGGGAGCTGCATGTGTCAGAGGTTTTCACCGTCATCAC
CGAAACGCGCGAGACGAAAGGGCCTCGTGATACGCCTATTTTTATAGGTTAATGTCATGATAATAATGGT
TTCTTAGACGTCAGGTGGCACTTTTCGGGGAAATGTGCGCGGAACCCCTATTTGTTTATTTTTCTAAATA
CATTCAAATATGTATCCGCTCATGAGACAATAACCCTGATAAATGCTTCAATAATATTGAAAAAGGAAGA
GTATGAGTATTCAACATTTCCGTGTCGCCCTTATTCCCTTTTTTGCGGCATTTTGCCTTCCTGTTTTTGC
TCACCCAGAAACGCTGGTGAAAGTAAAAGATGCTGAAGATCAGTTGGGTGCACGAGTGGGTTACATCGAA
CTGGATCTCAACAGCGGTAAGATCCTTGAGAGTTTTCGCCCCGAAGAACGTTTTCCAATGATGAGCACTT
TTAAAGTTCTGCTATGTGGCGCGGTATTATCCCGTATTGACGCCGGGCAAGAGCAACTCGGTCGCCGCAT
ACACTATTCTCAGAATGACTTGGTTGAGTACTCACCAGTCACAGAAAAGCATCTTACGGATGGCATGACA
GTAAGAGAATTATGCAGTGCTGCCATAACCATGAGTGATAACACTGCGGCCAACTTACTTCTGACAACGA
TCGGAGGACCGAAGGAGCTAACCGCTTTTTTGCACAACATGGGGGATCATGTAACTCGCCTTGATCGTTG
GGAACCGGAGCTGAATGAAGCCATACCAAACGACGAGCGTGACACCACGATGCCTGTAGCAATGGCAACA
ACGTTGCGCAAACTATTAACTGGCGAACTACTTACTCTAGCTTCCCGGCAACAATTAATAGACTGGATGG
AGGCGGATAAAGTTGCAGGACCACTTCTGCGCTCGGCCCTTCCGGCTGGCTGGTTTATTGCTGATAAATC
TGGAGCCGGTGAGCGTGGGTCTCGCGGTATCATTGCAGCACTGGGGCCAGATGGTAAGCCCTCCCGTATC
GTAGTTATCTACACGACGGGGAGTCAGGCAACTATGGATGAACGAAATAGACAGATCGCTGAGATAGGTG
CCTCACTGATTAAGCATTGGTAACTGTCAGACCAAGTTTACTCATATATACTTTAGATTGATTTAAAACT
TCATTTTTAATTTAAAAGGATCTAGGTGAAGATCCTTTTTGATAATCTCATGACCAAAATCCCTTAACGT
GAGTTTTCGTTCCACTGAGCGTCAGACCCCGTAGAAAAGATCAAAGGATCTTCTTGAGATCCTTTTTTTC
TGCGCGTAATCTGCTGCTTGCAAACAAAAAAACCACCGCTACCAGCGGTGGTTTGTTTGCCGGATCAAGA
GCTACCAACTCTTTTTCCGAAGGTAACTGGCTTCAGCAGAGCGCAGATACCAAATACTGTTCTTCTAGTG
TAGCCGTAGTTAGGCCACCACTTCAAGAACTCTGTAGCACCGCCTACATACCTCGCTCTGCTAATCCTGT
TACCAGTGGCTGCTGCCAGTGGCGATAAGTCGTGTCTTACCGGGTTGGACTCAAGACGATAGTTACCGGA
TAAGGCGCAGCGGTCGGGCTGAACGGGGGGTTCGTGCACACAGCCCAGCTTGGAGCGAACGACCTACACC
GAACTGAGATACCTACAGCGTGAGCTATGAGAAAGCGCCACGCTTCCCGAAGGGAGAAAGGCGGACAGGT
ATCCGGTAAGCGGCAGGGTCGGAACAGGAGAGCGCACGAGGGAGCTTCCAGGGGGAAACGCCTGGTATCT
TTATAGTCCTGTCGGGTTTCGCCACCTCTGACTTGAGCGTCGATTTTTGTGATGCTCGTCAG
Features (pLannotate 1.2.2; 16 found; start..end, strand, type, name):
     93..120     +  repeat_region  AAV2 ITR (fragment): inverted terminal repeat of adeno-associated virus serotype 2 inverted
    149..176     +  repeat_region  AAV2 ITR (fragment): inverted terminal repeat of adeno-associated virus serotype 2 inverted
    267..315     +  polyA_signal   poly(A) signal: synthetic polyadenylation signal
    329..420     +  misc_feature   pause site: RNA polymerase II transcriptional pause signal from the human α2 globin gene
    456..903     +  promoter       hSyn promoter: human synapsin I promoter; confers neuron-specific expression (Kügler et al., 2003)
    944..1663    +  CDS            EGFP: the original enhanced GFP (Yang et al., 1996) mammalian codon-optimized
   1685..2273    +  misc_feature   WPRE: woodchuck hepatitis virus posttranscriptional regulatory element
   2312..2519    +  polyA_signal   bGH poly(A) signal: bovine growth hormone polyadenylation signal
   2528..2566    +  repeat_region  AAV2 ITR (fragment): inverted terminal repeat of adeno-associated virus serotype 2 inverted
   2570..2636    +  CDS            lacZα (fragment): LacZα fragment of β-galactosidase; lacZ fragment
   2640..3068    +  rep_origin     f1 ori (sequence partly withheld): f1 bacteriophage origin of replication; arrow indicates direction of (+) strand synthesis
   3096..3195    -  misc_feature   bom (fragment): basis of mobility region from pBR322
   3297..3332    -  CDS            rop (fragment): Rop protein, which maintains plasmids at low copy number; rop
   3427..3531    +  promoter       AmpR promoter: bla
   3532..4392    +  CDS            AmpR: β-lactamase; bla; confers resistance to ampicillin, carbenicillin, and related antibiotics
   4563..20      +  rep_origin     ori (across the origin): high-copy-number ColE1/pMB1/pBR322/pUC origin of replication
