>Addgene plasmid #105539 | pAAV.hSyn.eGFP.WPRE.bGH | analyzer sequence | sequence record 201060
CTGCGCGCTCGCTCGCTCACTGAGGCCGCCCGGGCAAAGCCCGGGCGTCGGGCGACCTTTGGTCGCCCGG
CCTCAGTGAGCGAGCGAGCGCGCAGAGAGGGAGTGGCCAACTCCATCACTAGGGGTTCCTGCGGCCGCAC
GCGTTCTAGAAATATTAAGGTACGGGAGGTACTTGGAGCGGCCGCAATAAAATATCTTTATTTTCATTAC
ATCTGTGTGTTGGTTTTTTGTGTGAATCGATAGTACTAACATACGCTCTCCATCAAAACAAAACGAAACA
AAACAAACTAGCAAAATAGGCTGTCCCCAGTGCAAGTGCAGGTGCCAGAACATTTCTCTATTCTAGACTC
GAGCTGCAGAGGGCCCTGCGTATGAGTGCAAGTGGGTTTTAGGACCAGGATGAGGCGGGGTGGGGGTGCC
TACCTGACGACCGACCCCGACCCACTGGACAAGCACCCAACCCCCATTCCCCAAATTGCGCATCCCCTAT
CAGAGAGGGGGAGGGGAAACAGGATGCGGCGAGGCGCGTGCGCACTGCCAGCTTCAGCACCGCGGACAGT
GCCTTCGCCCCCGCCTGGCGGCGCGCGCCACCGCCGCCTCAGCACTGAAGGCGCGCTGACGTCACTCGCC
GGTCCCCCGCAAACTCCCCTTCCCGGCCACCTTGGTCGCGTCCGCGCCGCCGCCGGCCCAGCCGGACCGC
ACCACGCGAGGCGCGAGATAGGGGGGCACGGGCGCGACCATCTGCGCTGCGGCGCCGGCGACTCAGCGCT
GCCTCAGTCTGCGGTGGGCAGCGGAGGAGTCGTGTCGTGCCTGAGAGCGCAGTCGAATTCAAGCTGCTAG
CAAGGATCCACCGGTCGCCACCATGGTGAGCAAGGGCGAGGAGCTGTTCACCGGGGTGGTGCCCATCCTG
GTCGAGCTGGACGGCGACGTAAACGGCCACAAGTTCAGCGTGTCCGGCGAGGGCGAGGGCGATGCCACCT
ACGGCAAGCTGACCCTGAAGTTCATCTGCACCACCGGCAAGCTGCCCGTGCCCTGGCCCACCCTCGTGAC
CACCCTGACCTACGGCGTGCAGTGCTTCAGCCGCTACCCCGACCACATGAAGCAGCACGACTTCTTCAAG
TCCGCCATGCCCGAAGGCTACGTCCAGGAGCGCACCATCTTCTTCAAGGACGACGGCAACTACAAGACCC
GCGCCGAGGTGAAGTTCGAGGGCGACACCCTGGTGAACCGCATCGAGCTGAAGGGCATCGACTTCAAGGA
GGACGGCAACATCCTGGGGCACAAGCTGGAGTACAACTACAACAGCCACAACGTCTATATCATGGCCGAC
AAGCAGAAGAACGGCATCAAGGTGAACTTCAAGATCCGCCACAACATCGAGGACGGCAGCGTGCAGCTCG
CCGACCACTACCAGCAGAACACCCCCATCGGCGACGGCCCCGTGCTGCTGCCCGACAACCACTACCTGAG
CACCCAGTCCGCCCTGAGCAAAGACCCCAACGAGAAGCGCGATCACATGGTCCTGCTGGAGTTCGTGACC
GCCGCCGGGATCACTCTCGGCATGGACGAGCTGTACAAGTAAAGCGGCCGCAAGCTTATCGATAATCAAC
CTCTGGATTACAAAATTTGTGAAAGATTGACTGGTATTCTTAACTATGTTGCTCCTTTTACGCTATGTGG
ATACGCTGCTTTAATGCCTTTGTATCATGCTATTGCTTCCCGTATGGCTTTCATTTTCTCCTCCTTGTAT
AAATCCTGGTTGCTGTCTCTTTATGAGGAGTTGTGGCCCGTTGTCAGGCAACGTGGCGTGGTGTGCACTG
TGTTTGCTGACGCAACCCCCACTGGTTGGGGCATTGCCACCACCTGTCAGCTCCTTTCCGGGACTTTCGC
TTTCCCCCTCCCTATTGCCACGGCGGAACTCATCGCCGCCTGCCTTGCCCGCTGCTGGACAGGGGCTCGG
CTGTTGGGCACTGACAATTCCGTGGTGTTGTCGGGGAAATCATCGTCCTTTCCTTGGCTGCTCGCCTGTG
TTGCCACCTGGATTCTGCGCGGGACGCCCTTCTGCTACGTCCCTTCGGCCCTCAATCCAGCGGACCTTCC
TTCCCGCGGCCTGCTGCCGGCTCTGCGGCCTCTTCCGCGTCTTCGCCTTCGCCCTCAGACGAGTCGGATC
TCCCTTTGGGCCGCCTCCCCGCATCGATACCGTCGACTAGAGCTCGCTGATCAGCCTCGACTGTGCCTTC
TAGTTGCCAGCCATCTGTTGTTTGCCCCTCCCCCGTGCCTTCCTTGACCCTGGAAGGTGCCACTCCCACT
GTCCTTTCCTAATAAAATGAGGAAATTGCATCGCATTGTCTGAGTAGGTGTCATTCTATTCTGGGGGGTG
GGGTGGGGCAGGACAGCAAGGGGGAGGATTGGGAAGACAATAGCAGGCATGCTGGGGAGAGATCTGAGGA
ACCCCTAGTGATGGAGTTGGCCACTCCCTCTCTGCGCGCTCGCTCGCTCACTGAGGCCGGGCGACCAAAG
GTCGCCCGACGCCCGGGCTTTGCCCGGGCGGCCTCAGTGAGCGAGCGAGCGCGCAGCCTTAATTAACCTA
ATTCACTGGCCGTCGTTTTACAACGTCGTGACTGGGAAAACCCTGGCGTTACCCAACTTAATCGCCTTGC
AGCACATCCCCCTTTCGCCAGCTGGCGTAATAGCGAAGAGGCCCGCACCGATCGCCCTTCCCAACAGTTG
CGCAGCCTGAATGGCGAATGGG
[124 nt withheld, positions 2753-2876]
C
[91 nt withheld, positions 2878-2968]
A
[49 nt withheld, positions 2970-3018]
CCTTTGACGTTGGAGTCCACGTTCTTT
[37 nt withheld, positions 3046-3082]
ACCCTATCTCGGTCTATTCTTTTGATTTATAAGGGATTTTGCCGATTTCGGCCTATTGGTTAAAAAATGA
GCTGATTTAACAAAAATTTAACGCGAATTTTAACAAAATATTAACGCTTACAATTTAGGTGGCACTTTTC
GGGGAAATGTGCGCGGAACCCCTATTTGTTTATTTTTCTAAATACATTCAAATATGTATCCGCTCATGAG
ACAATAACCCTGATAAATGCTTCAATAATATTGAAAAAGGAAGAGTATGAGTATTCAACATTTCCGTGTC
GCCCTTATTCCCTTTTTTGCGGCATTTTGCCTTCCTGTTTTTGCTCACCCAGAAACGCTGGTGAAAGTAA
AAGATGCTGAAGATCAGTTGGGTGCACGAGTGGGTTACATCGAACTGGATCTCAACAGCGGTAAGATCCT
TGAGAGTTTTCGCCCCGAAGAACGTTTTCCAATGATGAGCACTTTTAAAGTTCTGCTATGTGGCGCGGTA
TTATCCCGTATTGACGCCGGGCAAGAGCAACTCGGTCGCCGCATACACTATTCTCAGAATGACTTGGTTG
AGTACTCACCAGTCACAGAAAAGCATCTTACGGATGGCATGACAGTAAGAGAATTATGCAGTGCTGCCAT
AACCATGAGTGATAACACTGCGGCCAACTTACTTCTGACAACGATCGGAGGACCGAAGGAGCTAACCGCT
TTTTTGCACAACATGGGGGATCATGTAACTCGCCTTGATCGTTGGGAACCGGAGCTGAATGAAGCCATAC
CAAACGACGAGCGTGACACCACGATGCCTGTAGCAATGGCAACAACGTTGCGCAAACTATTAACTGGCGA
ACTACTTACTCTAGCTTCCCGGCAACAATTAATAGACTGGATGGAGGCGGATAAAGTTGCAGGACCACTT
CTGCGCTCGGCCCTTCCGGCTGGCTGGTTTATTGCTGATAAATCTGGAGCCGGTGAGCGTGGGTCTCGCG
GTATCATTGCAGCACTGGGGCCAGATGGTAAGCCCTCCCGTATCGTAGTTATCTACACGACGGGGAGTCA
GGCAACTATGGATGAACGAAATAGACAGATCGCTGAGATAGGTGCCTCACTGATTAAGCATTGGTAACTG
TCAGACCAAGTTTACTCATATATACTTTAGATTGATTTAAAACTTCATTTTTAATTTAAAAGGATCTAGG
TGAAGATCCTTTTTGATAATCTCATGACCAAAATCCCTTAACGTGAGTTTTCGTTCCACTGAGCGTCAGA
CCCCGTAGAAAAGATCAAAGGATCTTCTTGAGATCCTTTTTTTCTGCGCGTAATCTGCTGCTTGCAAACA
AAAAAACCACCGCTACCAGCGGTGGTTTGTTTGCCGGATCAAGAGCTACCAACTCTTTTTCCGAAGGTAA
CTGGCTTCAGCAGAGCGCAGATACCAAATACTGTTCTTCTAGTGTAGCCGTAGTTAGGCCACCACTTCAA
GAACTCTGTAGCACCGCCTACATACCTCGCTCTGCTAATCCTGTTACCAGTGGCTGCTGCCAGTGGCGAT
AAGTCGTGTCTTACCGGGTTGGACTCAAGACGATAGTTACCGGATAAGGCGCAGCGGTCGGGCTGAACGG
GGGGTTCGTGCACACAGCCCAGCTTGGAGCGAACGACCTACACCGAACTGAGATACCTACAGCGTGAGCT
ATGAGAAAGCGCCACGCTTCCCGAAGGGAGAAAGGCGGACAGGTATCCGGTAAGCGGCAGGGTCGGAACA
GGAGAGCGCACGAGGGAGCTTCCAGGGGGAAACGCCTGGTATCTTTATAGTCCTGTCGGGTTTCGCCACC
TCTGACTTGAGCGTCGATTTTTGTGATGCTCGTCAGGGGGGCGGAGCCTATGGAAAAACGCCAGCAACGC
GGCCTTTTTACGGTTCCTGGCCTTTTGCTGGCCTTTTGCTCACATGTTCTTTCCTGCGTTATCCCCTGAT
TCTGTGGATAACCGTATTACCGCCTTTGAGTGAGCTGATACCGCTCGCCGCAGCCGAACGACCGAGCGCA
GCGAGTCAGTGAGCGAGGAAGCGGAAGAGCGCCCAATACGCAAACCGCCTCTCCCCGCGCGTTGGCCGAT
TCATTAATGCAGCTGGCACGACAGGTTTCCCGACTGGAAAGCGGGCAGTGAGCGCAACGCAATTAATGTG
AGTTAGCTCACTCATTAGGCACCCCAGGCTTTACACTTTATGCTTCCGGCTCGTATGTTGTGTGGAATTG
TGAGCGGATAACAATTTCACACAGGAAACAGCTATGACCATGATTACGCCAGATTTAATTAAGGCCTTAA
TTAGG
Features (pLannotate 1.2.2; 17 found; start..end, strand, type, name):
    186..234     +  polyA_signal   poly(A) signal: synthetic polyadenylation signal
    248..339     +  misc_feature   pause site: RNA polymerase II transcriptional pause signal from the human α2 globin gene
    375..822     +  promoter       hSyn promoter: human synapsin I promoter; confers neuron-specific expression (Kügler et al., 2003)
    863..1582    +  CDS            EGFP: the original enhanced GFP (Yang et al., 1996) mammalian codon-optimized
   1604..2192    +  misc_feature   WPRE: woodchuck hepatitis virus posttranscriptional regulatory element
   2231..2438    +  polyA_signal   bGH poly(A) signal: bovine growth hormone polyadenylation signal
   2447..2577    +  repeat_region  AAV2 ITR (fragment): inverted terminal repeat of adeno-associated virus serotype 2 inverted
   2591..2748    +  CDS            lacZα (fragment): LacZα fragment of β-galactosidase; lacZ fragment
   2753..3181    +  rep_origin     f1 ori (sequence partly withheld): f1 bacteriophage origin of replication; arrow indicates direction of (+) strand synthesis
   3234..3338    +  promoter       AmpR promoter: bla
   3339..4199    +  CDS            AmpR: β-lactamase; bla; confers resistance to ampicillin, carbenicillin, and related antibiotics
   4370..4958    +  rep_origin     ori: high-copy-number ColE1/pMB1/pBR322/pUC origin of replication
   5141..5233    +  CDS            lacI (fragment): lac repressor; lacI; The lac repressor binds to the lac operator to inhibit transcription in E. coli. This inhibition can be relieved by adding lactose or isopropyl-β-D-thiogalactopyranoside (IPTG).
   5246..5267    +  protein_bind   CAP binding site: CAP binding activates transcription in the presence of cAMP. E. coli catabolite activator protein
   5282..5312    +  promoter       lac promoter: promoter for the E. coli lac operon
   5320..5336    +  protein_bind   lac operator: The lac repressor binds to the lac operator to inhibit transcription in E. coli. This inhibition can be relieved by adding lactose or isopropyl-β-D-thiogalactopyranoside (IPTG). lac repressor encoded by lacI
   5397..130     -  repeat_region  AAV2 ITR (fragment) (across the origin): inverted terminal repeat of adeno-associated virus serotype 2 inverted
