>Addgene plasmid #105539 | pAAV.hSyn.eGFP.WPRE.bGH Sequencing Result | analyzer sequence | sequence record 204644
GGGCCTCTTCGCTATTACGCCAGGCTGCAGGGGGGGGGGGGGGGGSSCCMYCMCYMKSKGKYCMYCMSMY
CYCYCCCCGGCSCSCMKKMYMYWRRCCMCSYSCKCCCCGCSCSTYSSNCGMYYCMGYMMTGCAGCTGGCA
CGACAGGTWTCYCKACTSRWMAGMKGKSWGTGAGSGVRAWWCKTTATAGTCCTGTCGGGTTTCGCCACCT
CTGACTTGAGCGTCGATTTTTGTGATGCTCGTCAGGGGGGCGGAGCCTATGGAAAAACGCCAGCAACGCG
GCCTTTTTACGGTTCCTGGCCTTTTGCTGGCCTTTTGCTCACATGTCCTGCAGGCAGCTGCGCGCTCGCT
CGCTCACTGAGGCCGCCCGGGCGTCGGGCGACCTTTGGTCGCCCGGCCTCAGTGAGCGAGCGAGCGCGCA
GAGAGGGAGTGGCCAACTCCATCACTAGGGGTTCCTGCGGCCGCACGCGTTCTAGAAATATTAAGGTACG
GGAGGTACTTGGAGCGGCCGCAATAAAATATCTTTATTTTCATTACATCTGTGTGTTGGTTTTTTGTGTG
AATCGATAGTACTAACATACGCTCTCCATCAAAACAAAACGAAACAAAACAAACTAGCAAAATAGGCTGT
CCCCAGTGCAAGTGCAGGTGCCAGAACATTTCTCTATTCTAGACTCGAGCTGCAGAGGGCCCTGCGTATG
AGTGCAAGTGGGTTTTAGGACCAGGATGAGGCGGGGTGGGGGTGCCTACCTGACGACCGACCCCGACCCA
CTGGACAAGCACCCAACCCCCATTCCCCAAATTGCGCATCCCCTATCAGAGAGGGGGAGGGGAAACAGGA
TGCGGCGAGGCGCGTGCGCACTGCCAGCTTCAGCACCGCGGACAGTGCCTTCGCCCCCGCCTGGCGGCGC
GCGCCACCGCCGCCTCAGCACTGAAGGCGCGCTGACGTCACTCGCCGGTCCCCCGCAAACTCCCCTTCCC
GGCCACCTTGGTCGCGTCCGCGCCGCCGCCGGCCCAGCCGGACCGCACCACGCGAGGCGCGAGATAGGGG
GGCACGGGCGCGACCATCTGCGCTGCGGCGCCGGCGACTCAGCGCTGCCTCAGTCTGCGGTGGGCAGCGG
AGGAGTCGTGTCGTGCCTGAGAGCGCAGTCGAATTCAAGCTGCTAGCAAGGATCCACCGGTCGCCACCAT
GGTGAGCAAGGGCGAGGAGCTGTTCACCGGGGTGGTGCCCATCCTGGTCGAGCTGGACGGCGACGTAAAC
GGCCACAAGTTCAGCGTGTCCGGCGAGGGCGAGGGCGATGCCACCTACGGCAAGCTGACCCTGAAGTTCA
TCTGCACCACCGGCAAGCTGCCCGTGCCCTGGCCCACCCTCGTGACCACCCTGACCTACGGCGTGCAGTG
CTTCAGCCGCTACCCCGACCACATGAAGCAGCACGACTTCTTCAAGTCCGCCATGCCCGAAGGCTACGTC
CAGGAGCGCACCATCTTCTTCAAGGACGACGGCAACTACAAGACCCGCGCCGAGGTGAAGTTCGAGGGCG
ACACCCTGGTGAACCGCATCGAGCTGAAGGGCATCGACTTCAAGGAGGACGGCAACATCCTGGGGCACAA
GCTGGAGTACAACTACAACAGCCACAACGTCTATATCATGGCCGACAAGCAGAAGAACGGCATCAAGGTG
AACTTCAAGATCCGCCACAACATCGAGGACGGCAGCGTGCAGCTCGCCGACCACTACCAGCAGAACACCC
CCATCGGCGACGGCCCCGTGCTGCTGCCCGACAACCACTACCTGAGCACCCAGTCCGCCCTGAGCAAAGA
CCCCAACGAGAAGCGCGATCACATGGTCCTGCTGGAGTTCGTGACCGCCGCCGGGATCACTCTCGGCATG
GACGAGCTGTACAAGTAAAGCGGCCGCAAGCTTATCGATAATCAACCTCTGGATTACAAAATTTGTGAAA
GATTGACTGGTATTCTTAACTATGTTGCTCCTTTTACGCTATGTGGATACGCTGCTTTAATGCCTTTGTA
TCATGCTATTGCTTCCCGTATGGCTTTCATTTTCTCCTCCTTGTATAAATCCTGGTTGCTGTCTCTTTAT
GAGGAGTTGTGGCCCGTTGTCAGGCAACGTGGCGTGGTGTGCACTGTGTTTGCTGACGCAACCCCCACTG
GTTGGGGCATTGCCACCACCTGTCAGCTCCTTTCCGGGACTTTCGCTTTCCCCCTCCCTATTGCCACGGC
GGAACTCATCGCCGCCTGCCTTGCCCGCTGCTGGACAGGGGCTCGGCTGTTGGGCACTGACAATTCCGTG
GTGTTGTCGGGGAAATCATCGTCCTTTCCTTGGCTGCTCGCCTGTGTTGCCACCTGGATTCTGCGCGGGA
CGCCCTTCTGCTACGTCCCTTCGGCCCTCAATCCAGCGGACCTTCCTTCCCGCGGCCTGCTGCCGGCTCT
GCGGCCTCTTCCGCGTCTTCGCCTTCGCCCTCAGACGAGTCGGATCTCCCTTTGGGCCGCCTCCCCGCAT
CGATACCGTCGACTAGAGCTCGCTGATCAGCCTCGACTGTGCCTTCTAGTTGCCAGCCATCTGTTGTTTG
CCCCTCCCCCGTGCCTTCCTTGACCCTGGAAGGTGCCACTCCCACTGTCCTTTCCTAATAAAATGAGGAA
ATTGCATCGCATTGTCTGAGTAGGTGTCATTCTATTCTGGGGGGTGGGGTGGGGCAGGACAGCAAGGGGG
AGGATTGGGAAGACAATAGCAGGCATGCTGGGGAGAGATCTGAGGAACCCCTAGTGATGGAGTTGGCCAC
TCCCTCTCTGCGCGCTCGCTCGCTCACTGAGGCCGGGCGACCAAAGGTCGCCCGACGCCCGGGCTTTGCC
CGGGCGGCCTCAGTGAGCGAGCGAGCGCGCAGAGAGGGAGTGGCCCSTCCYCCCYSCCCYCCTSCNNNNN
NGTCGTGAMTRKGMRRGTGATGGAGTTGGCCACTCCCTCTCTGCGCGCTCGCTCGCTCACTGAGGCCGGG
CGACCAAAGGTCGCCCGACGCCCGGGCGGCCTCAGTGAGCGAGCGAGCGCGCAGCTGCCTGCAGGACATG
TGAGCAAAAGGCCAGCAAAAGGCCAGGAACCGTAAAAAGGCCGCGTTGCTGGCGTTTTTCCATAGGCTCC
GCCCCCCTGACGAGCATCACAAAAATCGACGCTCAAGTCAGAGGTGGCGAAACCCGACAGGACTATAAAG
ATACCAGGCGTTTCCCCCTGGAAGCTCCCTCGTGCGCTCTCCTGTTCCGACCCTGCCGCTTACCGGATAC
CTGTCCGCCTTTCTCCCTTCGGGAAGCGTGGCGCTTTCTCATAGCTCACGCTGTAGGTATCTCAGTTCGG
TGTAGGTCGTTCGCTCCAAGCTGGGCTGTGTGCACGAACCCCCCGTTCAGCCCGACCGCTGCGCCTTATC
CGGTAACTATCGTCTTGAGTCCAACCCGGTAAGACACGACTTATCGCCACTGGCAGCAGCCACTGGTAAC
AGGATTAGCAGAGCGAGGTATGTAGGCGGTGCTACAGAGTTCTTGAAGTGGTGGCCTAACTACGGCTACA
CTAGAAGAACAGTATTTGGTATCTGCGCTCTGCTGAAGCCAGTTACCTTCGGAAAAAGAGTTGGTAGCTC
TTGATCCGGCAAACAAACCACCGCTGGTAGCGGTGGTTTTTTTGTTTGCAAGCAGCAGATTACGCGCAGA
AAAAAAGGATCTCAAGAAGATCCTTTGATCTTTTCTACGGGGTCTGACGCTCAGTGGAACGAAAACTCAC
GTTAAGGGATTTTGGTCATGAGATTATCAAAAAGGATCTTCACCTAGATCCTTTTAAATTAAAAATGAAG
TTTTAAATCAATCTAAAGTATATATGAGTAAACTTGGTCTGACAGTTACCAATGCTTAATCAGTGAGGCA
CCTATCTCAGCGATCTGTCTATTTCGTTCATCCATAGTTGCCTGACTCCCCGTCGTGTAGATAACTACGA
TACGGGAGGGCTTACCATCTGGCCCCAGTGCTGCAATGATACCGCGAGACCCACGCTCACCGGCTCCAGA
TTTATCAGCAATAAACCAGCCAGCCGGAAGGGCCGAGCGCAGAAGTGGTCCTGCAACTTTATCCGCCTCC
ATCCAGTCTATTAATTGTTGCCGGGAAGCTAGAGTAAGTAGTTCGCCAGTTAATAGTTTGCGCAACGTTG
TTGCCATTGCTACAGGCATCGTGGTGTCACGCTCGTCGTTTGGTATGGCTTCATTCAGCTCCGGTTCCCA
ACGATCAAGGCGAGTTACATGATCCCCCATGTTGTGCAAAAAAGCGGTTAGCTCCTTCGGTCCTCCGATC
GTTGTCAGAAGTAAGTTGGCCGCAGTGTTATCACTCATGGTTATGGCAGCACTGCATAATTCTCTTACTG
TCATGCCATCCGTAAGATGCTTTTCTGTGACTGGTGAGTACTCAACCAAGTCATTCTGAGAATAGTGTAT
GCGGCGACCGAGTTGCTCTTGCCCGGCGTCAATACGGGATAATACCGCGCCACATAGCAGAACTTTAAAA
GTGCTCATCATTGGAAAACGTTCTTCGGGGCGAAAACTCTCAAGGATCTTACCGCTGTTGAGATCCAGTT
CGATGTAACCCACTCGTGCACCCAACTGATCTTCAGCATCTTTTACTTTCACCAGCGTTTCTGGGTGAGC
AAAAACAGGAAGGCAAAATGCCGCAAAAAAGGGAATAAGGGCGACACGGAAATGTTGAATACTCATACTC
TTCCTTTTTCAATATTATTGAAGCATTTATCAGGGTTATTGTCTCATGAGCGGATACATATTTGAATGTA
TTTAGAAAAATAAACAAATASSGSWYMSRYGCRYAWKKMSMMRATACSGCATCAGGAAATTGTAAGCGTT
AATATTTTGTTAAAATTCGCGTTAAATTTTTGTTAAATCAGCTCATTTTTTAACCAATAGGCCGAAATCG
GCAAAATCCCTTATAAATCAAAAGAATAGACCGAGATAGGGT
[37 nt withheld, positions 5013-5049]
AAAGAACGTGGACTCCAACGTCAAAGG
[49 nt withheld, positions 5077-5125]
T
[91 nt withheld, positions 5127-5217]
G
[124 nt withheld, positions 5219-5342]
CCATTCGCCATTCAGGCTGCGCAACTGTTGGGAAGGGCGATCGGTGC
Features (pLannotate 1.2.2; 17 found; start..end, strand, type, name):
    184..265     +  rep_origin     ori (fragment): high-copy-number ColE1/pMB1/pBR322/pUC origin of replication
    338..365     +  repeat_region  AAV2 ITR (fragment): inverted terminal repeat of adeno-associated virus serotype 2 inverted
    394..421     +  repeat_region  AAV2 ITR (fragment): inverted terminal repeat of adeno-associated virus serotype 2 inverted
    512..560     +  polyA_signal   poly(A) signal: synthetic polyadenylation signal
    574..665     +  misc_feature   pause site: RNA polymerase II transcriptional pause signal from the human α2 globin gene
    701..1148    +  promoter       hSyn promoter: human synapsin I promoter; confers neuron-specific expression (Kügler et al., 2003)
   1189..1908    +  CDS            EGFP: the original enhanced GFP (Yang et al., 1996) mammalian codon-optimized
   1930..2518    +  misc_feature   WPRE: woodchuck hepatitis virus posttranscriptional regulatory element
   2557..2764    +  polyA_signal   bGH poly(A) signal: bovine growth hormone polyadenylation signal
   2773..2902    +  repeat_region  AAV2 ITR (fragment): inverted terminal repeat of adeno-associated virus serotype 2 inverted
   2981..3008    -  repeat_region  AAV2 ITR (fragment): inverted terminal repeat of adeno-associated virus serotype 2 inverted
   3037..3064    -  repeat_region  AAV2 ITR (fragment): inverted terminal repeat of adeno-associated virus serotype 2 inverted
   3137..3725    -  rep_origin     ori: high-copy-number ColE1/pMB1/pBR322/pUC origin of replication
   3896..4756    -  CDS            AmpR: β-lactamase; bla; confers resistance to ampicillin, carbenicillin, and related antibiotics
   4757..4848    -  promoter       AmpR promoter: bla
   4914..5342    -  rep_origin     f1 ori (sequence partly withheld): f1 bacteriophage origin of replication; arrow indicates direction of (+) strand synthesis
   5346..23      -  CDS            lacZα (fragment) (across the origin): LacZα fragment of β-galactosidase; lacZ fragment
