[The description below was written by a language model from this plasmid's Addgene catalogue record and pLannotate feature annotations shown in this document.]
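Description:
pAAV.hSyn.eGFP.WPRE.bGH is an adeno-associated virus transfer (cis) plasmid built on a pAAV backbone for expressing EGFP in mammalian neurons. In bacteria it is maintained by a high-copy ColE1/pUC-type origin and selected through the β-lactamase (AmpR) gene conferring ampicillin resistance. An f1 phage origin and remnants of lacZα and other cloning-vector sequences are also annotated in the backbone.

The payload lies between AAV2 inverted terminal repeats, the cis elements needed for replication and packaging of the intervening DNA into AAV particles when Rep, Cap and helper functions are supplied in trans. Just inside the upstream ITR sit a synthetic poly(A) signal and a human α2-globin RNA polymerase II pause site, an arrangement that generally serves to block read-through transcription arising upstream of the promoter. The human synapsin I (hSyn) promoter, which confers neuron-specific expression, then drives the mammalian codon-optimized EGFP coding sequence. This is followed by the WPRE, which enhances transcript stability and expression, and the bovine growth hormone polyadenylation signal.

Two sequence records are annotated, of 5,131 and 5,397 nt. They agree on the expression cassette but differ in the backbone remnants detected (bom and rop fragments in one, lac promoter/operator and lacI fragments in the other). The ITRs appear as short fragments in the shorter, NGS-derived record but as longer segments in the other, so ITR integrity cannot be judged from the annotations alone. The construct serves for producing AAV that labels neurons with green fluorescence, commonly as a reporter or control vector; the record indicates that AAV1 viral preparations are available.
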