Addgene plasmid #105539: pAAV.hSyn.eGFP.WPRE.bGH
Purpose: AAV expression of EGFP from hSyn promoter
Depositing lab: James M. Wilson.
Backbone
  Vector backbone: pAAV
  Vector type: Mammalian Expression, AAV
Growth in bacteria
  Bacterial resistance: Ampicillin, 100 μg/mL
  Growth temperature: 37°C
  Growth strain: NEB Stable
  Copy number: Unknown
Gene/Insert
  Gene/Insert name: EGFP
  Promoter: hSyn
  Cloning method: Unknown
Terms and licenses: Academic/Nonprofit Terms; Industry Terms: Not Available to Industry
Depositor comments: Penn Vector Core number p1696
How to cite: pAAV.hSyn.eGFP.WPRE.bGH was a gift from James M. Wilson (Addgene plasmid # 105539 ; http://n2t.net/addgene:105539 ; RRID:Addgene_105539) For viral preps, please replace (Addgene plasmid # 105539) in the above sentence with: (Addgene viral prep # 105539-AAV1)
